>Addgene plasmid #185316 | pvLEA22mer_mutant_10_mCh-2xFKBP (pBS1121) | addgene full sequence | sequence record 363958 | Addgene NGS Result
GTCGACGGATCGGGAGATCTCCCGATCCCCTATGGTGCACTCTCAGTACAATCTGCTCTGATGCCGCATA
GTTAAGCCAGTATCTGCTCCCTGCTTGTGTGTTGGAGGTCGCTGAGTAGTGCGCGAGCAAAATTTAAGCT
ACAACAAGGCAAGGCTTGACCGACAATTGCATGAAGAATCTGCTTAGGGTTAGGCGTTTTGCGCTGCTTC
GCGATGTACGGGCCAGATATACGCGTTGACATTGATTATTGACTAGTTATTAATAGTAATCAATTACGGG
GTCATTAGTTCATAGCCCATATATGGAGTTCCGCGTTACATAACTTACGGTAAATGGCCCGCCTGGCTGA
CCGCCCAACGACCCCCGCCCATTGACGTCAATAATGACGTATGTTCCCATAGTAACGCCAATAGGGACTT
TCCATTGACGTCAATGGGTGGAGTATTTACGGTAAACTGCCCACTTGGCAGTACATCAAGTGTATCATAT
GCCAAGTACGCCCCCTATTGACGTCAATGACGGTAAATGGCCCGCCTGGCATTATGCCCAGTACATGACC
TTATGGGACTTTCCTACTTGGCAGTACATCTACGTATTAGTCATCGCTATTACCATGGTGATGCGGTTTT
GGCAGTACATCAATGGGCGTGGATAGCGGTTTGACTCACGGGGATTTCCAAGTCTCCACCCCATTGACGT
CAATGGGAGTTTGTTTTGGCACCAAAATCAACGGGACTTTCCAAAATGTCGTAACAACTCCGCCCCATTG
ACGCAAATGGGCGGTAGGCGTGTACGGTGGGAGGTCTATATAAGCAGAGCTCTCCCTATCAGTGATAGAG
ATCTCCCTATCAGTGATAGAGATCGTCGACGAGCTCGTTTAGTGAACCGTCAGATCGCCTGGAGACGCCA
TCCACGCTGTTTTGACCTCCATAGAAGACACCGGGACCGATCCAGCCTCCGGACTCTAGCGTTTAAACTT
AAGCTTGGTACCGAGCTCGGATCCGCCACCATGGCCAAGGACGAAAAGAAGGAGAAGGCAGGAGAGGCAA
AGGACGAGAAGAAGGAGAAAGCCGGGGAGTCCGGAGGCGGCGGATCCGGCGGAATGGTGTCTAAAGGCGA
GGAGGATAACATGGCTATAATCAAGGAATTTATGAGGTTCAAGGTGCATATGGAGGGATCTGTGAACGGT
CACGAGTTCGAAATCGAGGGCGAAGGCGAGGGGCGACCCTATGAAGGGACACAGACGGCCAAACTGAAGG
TGACCAAGGGTGGCCCCCTGCCTTTCGCCTGGGACATCCTGTCACCCCAGTTTATGTACGGCTCTAAGGC
TTACGTTAAGCACCCTGCCGATATTCCGGACTACTTGAAACTGAGCTTCCCTGAAGGGTTCAAGTGGGAA
CGGGTAATGAATTTTGAGGATGGCGGTGTAGTCACAGTTACCCAGGACAGCTCTCTTCAGGACGGAGAAT
TTATCTATAAGGTTAAACTTCGGGGCACTAACTTCCCATCAGACGGCCCCGTGATGCAGAAGAAAACTAT
GGGCTGGGAAGCCAGCTCAGAACGCATGTATCCCGAGGACGGAGCACTGAAGGGAGAAATCAAGCAGCGA
CTCAAGCTGAAGGATGGGGGACATTATGATGCTGAGGTCAAAACCACCTATAAGGCCAAGAAACCCGTTC
AGCTTCCTGGGGCATACAACGTGAATATCAAACTGGATATTACATCCCATAACGAAGACTATACCATCGT
GGAACAGTACGAGCGGGCCGAGGGCAGACATAGCACAGGGGGCATGGATGAATTGTACAAGGCGACTAGA
GGCGTCCAAGTCGAAACCATTAGTCCCGGCGATGGCAGAACATTTCCTAAAAGGGGACAAACATGTGTCG
TCCATTATACAGGCATGTTGGAGGACGGCAAAAAGGTGGACAGTAGTAGAGATCGCAATAAACCTTTCAA
ATTCATGTTGGGAAAACAAGAAGTCATTAGGGGATGGGAGGAGGGCGTGGCTCAAATGTCCGTCGGCCAA
CGCGCTAAGCTCACCATCAGCCCCGACTACGCATACGGCGCTACCGGACATCCCGGAATTATTCCCCCTC
ACGCTACCTTGGTGTTTGACGTCGAACTGTTGAAGCTCGAGACTAGAGGAGTGCAGGTGGAGACTATCTC
CCCAGGAGACGGGCGCACCTTCCCCAAGCGCGGCCAGACCTGCGTGGTGCACTACACCGGGATGCTTGAA
GATGGAAAGAAAGTTGATTCCTCCCGGGACAGAAACAAGCCCTTTAAGTTTATGCTAGGCAAGCAGGAGG
TGATCCGAGGCTGGGAAGAAGGGGTTGCCCAGATGAGTGTGGGTCAGAGAGCCAAACTGACTATATCTCC
AGATTATGCCTATGGTGCCACTGGGCACCCAGGCATCATCCCACCACATGCCACTCTCGTCTTCGATGTG
GAGCTTCTAAAACTGGAAACTAGTTATCCGTACGACGTACCAGACTACGCATAAGCGGCCGCTCGAGTCT
AGAGGGCCCGTTTAAACCCGCTGATCAGCCTCGACTGTGCCTTCTAGTTGCCAGCCATCTGTTGTTTGCC
CCTCCCCCGTGCCTTCCTTGACCCTGGAAGGTGCCACTCCCACTGTCCTTTCCTAATAAAATGAGGAAAT
TGCATCGCATTGTCTGAGTAGGTGTCATTCTATTCTGGGGGGTGGGGTGGGGCAGGACAGCAAGGGGGAG
GATTGGGAAGACAATAGCAGGCATGCTGGGGATGCGGTGGGCTCTATGGCTTCTGAGGCGGAAAGAACCA
GCTGGGGCTCTAGGGGGTATCCCC
[124 nt withheld, positions 2825-2948]
C
[91 nt withheld, positions 2950-3040]
A
[49 nt withheld, positions 3042-3090]
CCTTTGACGTTGGAGTCCACGTTCTTT
[37 nt withheld, positions 3118-3154]
ACCCTATCTCGGTCTATTCTTTTGATTTATAAGGGATTTTGCCGATTTCGGCCTATTGGTTAAAAAATGA
GCTGATTTAACAAAAATTTAACGCGAATTAATTCTGTGGAATGTGTGTCAGTTAGGGTGTGGAAAGTCCC
CAGGCTCCCCAGCAGGCAGAAGTATGCAAAGCATGCATCTCAATTAGTCAGCAACCATAGTCCCGCCCCT
AACTCCGCCCATCCCGCCCCTAACTCCGCCCAGTTCCGCCCATTCTCCGCCCCATGGCTGACTAATTTTT
TTTATTTATGCAGAGGCCGAGGCCGCCTCTGCCTCTGAGCTATTCCAGAAGTAGTGAGGAGGCTTTTTTG
GAGGCCTAGGCTTTTGCAAAAAGCTCCCGGGAGCTTGTATATCCATTTTCGGATCTGATCAGCACGTGTT
GACAATTAATCATCGGCATAGTATATCGGCATAGTATAATACGACAAGGTGAGGAACTAAACCATGGCCA
AGTTGACCAGTGCCGTTCCGGTGCTCACCGCGCGCGACGTCGCCGGAGCGGTCGAGTTCTGGACCGACCG
GCTCGGGTTCTCCCGGGACTTCGTGGAGGACGACTTCGCCGGTGTGGTCCGGGACGACGTGACCCTGTTC
ATCAGCGCGGTCCAGGACCAGGTGGTGCCGGACAACACCCTGGCCTGGGTGTGGGTGCGCGGCCTGGACG
AGCTGTACGCCGAGTGGTCGGAGGTCGTGTCCACGAACTTCCGGGACGCCTCCGGGCCGGCCATGACCGA
GATCGGCGAGCAGCCGTGGGGGCGGGAGTTCGCCCTGCGCGACCCGGCCGGCAACTGCGTGCACTTCGTG
GCCGAGGAGCAGGACTGACACGTGCTACGAGATTTCGATTCCACCGCCGCCTTCTATGAAAGGTTGGGCT
TCGGAATCGTTTTCCGGGACGCCGGCTGGATGATCCTCCAGCGCGGGGATCTCATGCTGGAGTTCTTCGC
CCACCCCAACTTGTTTATTGCAGCTTATAATGGTTACAAATAAAGCAATAGCATCACAAATTTCACAAAT
AAAGCATTTTTTTCACTGCATTCTAGTTGTGGTTTGTCCAAACTCATCAATGTATCTTATCATGTCTGTA
TACCGTCGACCTCTAGCTAGAGCTTGGCGTAATCATGGTCATAGCTGTTTCCTGTGTGAAATTGTTATCC
GCTCACAATTCCACACAACATACGAGCCGGAAGCATAAAGTGTAAAGCCTGGGGTGCCTAATGAGTGAGC
TAACTCACATTAATTGCGTTGCGCTCACTGCCCGCTTTCCAGTCGGGAAACCTGTCGTGCCAGCTGCATT
AATGAATCGGCCAACGCGCGGGGAGAGGCGGTTTGCGTATTGGGCGCTCTTCCGCTTCCTCGCTCACTGA
CTCGCTGCGCTCGGTCGTTCGGCTGCGGCGAGCGGTATCAGCTCACTCAAAGGCGGTAATACGGTTATCC
ACAGAATCAGGGGATAACGCAGGAAAGAACATGTGAGCAAAAGGCCAGCAAAAGGCCAGGAACCGTAAAA
AGGCCGCGTTGCTGGCGTTTTTCCATAGGCTCCGCCCCCCTGACGAGCATCACAAAAATCGACGCTCAAG
TCAGAGGTGGCGAAACCCGACAGGACTATAAAGATACCAGGCGTTTCCCCCTGGAAGCTCCCTCGTGCGC
TCTCCTGTTCCGACCCTGCCGCTTACCGGATACCTGTCCGCCTTTCTCCCTTCGGGAAGCGTGGCGCTTT
CTCATAGCTCACGCTGTAGGTATCTCAGTTCGGTGTAGGTCGTTCGCTCCAAGCTGGGCTGTGTGCACGA
ACCCCCCGTTCAGCCCGACCGCTGCGCCTTATCCGGTAACTATCGTCTTGAGTCCAACCCGGTAAGACAC
GACTTATCGCCACTGGCAGCAGCCACTGGTAACAGGATTAGCAGAGCGAGGTATGTAGGCGGTGCTACAG
AGTTCTTGAAGTGGTGGCCTAACTACGGCTACACTAGAAGAACAGTATTTGGTATCTGCGCTCTGCTGAA
GCCAGTTACCTTCGGAAAAAGAGTTGGTAGCTCTTGATCCGGCAAACAAACCACCGCTGGTAGCGGTGGT
TTTTTTGTTTGCAAGCAGCAGATTACGCGCAGAAAAAAAGGATCTCAAGAAGATCCTTTGATCTTTTCTA
CGGGGTCTGACGCTCAGTGGAACGAAAACTCACGTTAAGGGATTTTGGTCATGAGATTATCAAAAAGGAT
CTTCACCTAGATCCTTTTAAATTAAAAATGAAGTTTTAAATCAATCTAAAGTATATATGAGTAAACTTGG
TCTGACAGTTACCAATGCTTAATCAGTGAGGCACCTATCTCAGCGATCTGTCTATTTCGTTCATCCATAG
TTGCCTGACTCCCCGTCGTGTAGATAACTACGATACGGGAGGGCTTACCATCTGGCCCCAGTGCTGCAAT
GATACCGCGAGACCCACGCTCACCGGCTCCAGATTTATCAGCAATAAACCAGCCAGCCGGAAGGGCCGAG
CGCAGAAGTGGTCCTGCAACTTTATCCGCCTCCATCCAGTCTATTAATTGTTGCCGGGAAGCTAGAGTAA
GTAGTTCGCCAGTTAATAGTTTGCGCAACGTTGTTGCCATTGCTACAGGCATCGTGGTGTCACGCTCGTC
GTTTGGTATGGCTTCATTCAGCTCCGGTTCCCAACGATCAAGGCGAGTTACATGATCCCCCATGTTGTGC
AAAAAAGCGGTTAGCTCCTTCGGTCCTCCGATCGTTGTCAGAAGTAAGTTGGCCGCAGTGTTATCACTCA
TGGTTATGGCAGCACTGCATAATTCTCTTACTGTCATGCCATCCGTAAGATGCTTTTCTGTGACTGGTGA
GTACTCAACCAAGTCATTCTGAGAATAGTGTATGCGGCGACCGAGTTGCTCTTGCCCGGCGTCAATACGG
GATAATACCGCGCCACATAGCAGAACTTTAAAAGTGCTCATCATTGGAAAACGTTCTTCGGGGCGAAAAC
TCTCAAGGATCTTACCGCTGTTGAGATCCAGTTCGATGTAACCCACTCGTGCACCCAACTGATCTTCAGC
ATCTTTTACTTTCACCAGCGTTTCTGGGTGAGCAAAAACAGGAAGGCAAAATGCCGCAAAAAAGGGAATA
AGGGCGACACGGAAATGTTGAATACTCATACTCTTCCTTTTTCAATATTATTGAAGCATTTATCAGGGTT
ATTGTCTCATGAGCGGATACATATTTGAATGTATTTAGAAAAATAAACAAATAGGGGTTCCGCGCACATT
TCCCCGAAAAGTGCCACCTGAC
Features (pLannotate 1.2.2; 24 found; start..end, strand, type, name):
     31..83      -  misc_feature   bom (fragment): basis of mobility region from pBR322
    238..617     +  enhancer       CMV enhancer: human cytomegalovirus immediate early enhancer
    618..821     +  promoter       CMV promoter: human cytomegalovirus (CMV) immediate early promoter
    823..842     +  promoter       PLtetO-1 promoter (fragment): modified phage lambda PL promoter with tet operator sites (Lutz and Bujard, 1997)
    844..863     +  promoter       PLtetO-1 promoter (fragment): modified phage lambda PL promoter with tet operator sites (Lutz and Bujard, 1997)
    871..904     +  promoter       TRE3GV promoter (fragment): 3rd-generation Tet-responsive promoter that can be activated by binding of Tet-On® 3G, optimized for retroviral and lentiviral vectors
   1104..1811    +  CDS            mCherry: mCherry is a basic (constitutively fluorescent) red fluorescent protein published in 2004, derived from Discosoma sp.. It is reported to be a very rapidly-maturing monomer with low acid sensitivity.
   1821..2141    +  CDS            DmrB: F36V mutant of FK506-binding protein FKBP12 binds synthetic ligands that do not bind wild-type FKBP
   2148..2468    +  CDS            DmrB: F36V mutant of FK506-binding protein FKBP12 binds synthetic ligands that do not bind wild-type FKBP
   2555..2779    +  polyA_signal   bGH poly(A) signal: bovine growth hormone polyadenylation signal
   2783..2804    +  promoter       SV40 promoter (fragment): SV40 enhancer and early promoter
   2825..3253    +  rep_origin     f1 ori (sequence partly withheld): f1 bacteriophage origin of replication; arrow indicates direction of (+) strand synthesis
   3306..3516    +  promoter       SV40 promoter: SV40 early promoter
   3572..3619    +  promoter       EM7 promoter: synthetic bacterial promoter&nbsp
   3638..4012    +  CDS            BleoR: antibiotic-binding protein; Sh ble from Streptoalloteichus hindustanus; confers resistance to bleomycin, phleomycin, and Zeocin™
   4022..4147    +  CDS            ble (fragment): BLE_KLEPN - Experimental evidence at protein level: Swiss-Prot protein existence level 1. Binding protein with a strong affinity to the bleomycin family of antibiotics. Binds to CL990; an antimitotic-antibiotic compound. From Klebsiella pneumoniae.
   4142..4263    +  polyA_signal   SV40 poly(A) signal: SV40 polyadenylation signal
   4336..4352    -  protein_bind   lac operator: The lac repressor binds to the lac operator to inhibit transcription in E. coli. This inhibition can be relieved by adding lactose or isopropyl-β-D-thiogalactopyranoside (IPTG). lac repressor encoded by lacI
   4360..4390    -  promoter       lac promoter: promoter for the E. coli lac operon
   4405..4426    -  protein_bind   CAP binding site: CAP binding activates transcription in the presence of cAMP. E. coli catabolite activator protein
   4439..4531    -  CDS            lacI (fragment): lac repressor; lacI; The lac repressor binds to the lac operator to inhibit transcription in E. coli. This inhibition can be relieved by adding lactose or isopropyl-β-D-thiogalactopyranoside (IPTG).
   4714..5302    -  rep_origin     ori: high-copy-number ColE1/pMB1/pBR322/pUC origin of replication
   5473..6333    -  CDS            AmpR: β-lactamase; bla; confers resistance to ampicillin, carbenicillin, and related antibiotics
   6334..6438    -  promoter       AmpR promoter: bla
