[The description below was written by a language model from this plasmid's Addgene catalogue record and pLannotate feature annotations shown in this document.]
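Description:
pvLEA22mer_mutant_10_mCh-2xFKBP (pBS1121) is a 6,466 bp mammalian expression plasmid built on a pcDNA4/TO-type backbone that was adapted from an earlier fluorescent-protein–2xFKBP construct. It is propagated in E. coli at high copy through a ColE1/pUC-type origin and selected with ampicillin via the bla gene. The backbone also carries an f1 origin. A bleomycin/Zeocin resistance gene (Sh ble) sits behind tandem SV40 early and EM7 promoters and is followed by an SV40 polyadenylation signal, so it could serve for selection in mammalian cells as well as bacteria.

The expression cassette is driven by the CMV immediate-early enhancer and promoter. This is followed by short matches annotated as tet-operator-containing promoter fragments, consistent with the two TetO sites of the pcDNA4/TO design. These make transcription repressible in cells that express the Tet repressor, and constitutive otherwise. The listed insert is a 372 bp sequence encoding mutant 10 of a designed 22-mer-repeat LEA protein from the sleeping chironomid Polypedilum vanderplanki, introduced by Gibson cloning. The automated feature table does not annotate it, but the unannotated gap between the promoter and mCherry is where it would be expected. Downstream lie mCherry and two tandem copies of the F36V FKBP12 variant (DmrB), terminated by the bGH polyadenylation signal.

The F36V domains homodimerise when a synthetic ligand is added, so the fusion can be crosslinked on demand, and mCherry reports its localisation. The depositors used it to test chemically inducible condensate formation by extremotolerance-associated proteins in human cells.
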