Addgene plasmid #185316: pvLEA22mer_mutant_10_mCh-2xFKBP (pBS1121)
Purpose: For the mammalian expression of the sleeping chironomid protein pvLEA22mer_mutant_10 attached to 2xFKBP. The FKBP can be used for inducible dimerization and condensate formation
Depositing lab: Pamela Silver. Depositing organization: Harvard Medical School. Publication: Natural and Designed Proteins Inspired by Extremotolerant Organisms Can Form Condensates and Attenuate Apoptosis in Human Cells. Veling MT, Nguyen DT, Thadani NN, Oster ME, Rollins NJ, Brock KP, Bethel NP, Lim S, Baker D, Way JC, Marks DS, Chang RL, Silver PA. ACS Synth Biol. 2022 Mar 18;11(3):1292-1302. doi: 10.1021/acssynbio.1c00572. Epub 2022 Feb 18. PubMed 35176859.
Backbone
  Vector backbone: rt44a_nCoV-N-mEGFP-2xFKBP-HA pcDNA4_TO
  Vector type: Mammalian Expression
Growth in bacteria
  Bacterial resistance: Ampicillin, 100 μg/mL
  Growth temperature: 37°C
  Growth strain: DH5alpha
  Copy number: High Copy
Gene/Insert
  Gene/Insert name: pvLEA22mer_mutant_10
  Species: P. vanderplanki
  Insert size (bp): 372
  Cloning method: Gibson Cloning
Terms and licenses: Academic/Nonprofit Terms; Industry Terms: Not Available to Industry
Depositor comments: This plasmid encodes a protein fused to 2xFKBP. FKBP will dimerize upon exposure to a dimerization agent. We used it to test for chemically inducible condensate formation
How to cite: pvLEA22mer_mutant_10_mCh-2xFKBP (pBS1121) was a gift from Pamela Silver (Addgene plasmid # 185316 ; http://n2t.net/addgene:185316 ; RRID:Addgene_185316)
